>Addgene plasmid #168959 | pEntry_HCoV-229E-nsp10 | addgene full sequence | sequence record 479301 | Addgene NGS Result
GACCTACACCGAACTGAGATACCTACAGCGTGAGCTATGAGAAAGCGCCACGCTTCCCGAAGGGAGAAAG
GCGGACAGGTATCCGGTAAGCGGCAGGGTCGGAACAGGAGAGCGCACGAGGGAGCTTCCAGGGGGAAACG
CCTGGTATCTTTATAGTCCTGTCGGGTTTCGCCACCTCTGACTTGAGCGTCGATTTTTGTGATGCTCGTC
AGGGGGGCGGAGCCTATGGAAAAACGCCAGCAACGCGGCCTTTTTACGGTTCCTGGCCTTTTGCTGGCCT
TTTGCTCACATGTTCTTTCCTGCGTTATCCCCTGATTCTGTGGATAACCGTATTACCGCCTTTGAGTGAG
CTGATACCGCTCGCCGCAGCCGAACGACCGAGCGCAGCGAGTCAGTGAGCGAGGAAGCGGAAGAGCGCCC
AATACGCAAACCGCCTCTCCCCGCGCGTTGGCCGATTCATTAATGCAGCTGGCACGACAGGTTTCCCGAC
TGGAAAGCGGGCAGTGAGCGCAACGCAATTAATACGCGTACCGCTAGCCAGGAAGAGTTTGTAGAAACGC
AAAAAGGCCATCCGTCAGGATGGCCTTCTGCTTAGTTTGATGCCTGGCAGTTTATGGCGGGCGTCCTGCC
CGCCACCCTCCGGGCCGTTGCTTCACAACGTTCAAATCCGCTCCCGGCGGATTTGTCCTACTCAGGAGAG
CGTTCACCGACAAACAACAGATAAAACGAAAGGCCCAGTCTTCCGACTGAGCCTTTCGTTTTATTTGATG
CCTGGCAGTTCCCTACTCTCGCGTTAACGCTAGCATGGATGTTTTCCCAGTCACGACGTTGTAAAACGAC
GGCCAGTCTTAAGCTCGGGCCCCAAATAATGATTTTATTTTGACTGATAGTGACCTGTTCGTTGCAACAA
ATTGATGAGCAATGCTTTTTTATAATGCCAACTTTGTACAAAAAAGCAGAAGGGCCGTCAAGGCCAGGAT
CCATGGGATCCGCTGGCAAACAGACTGAGTTTGTTTCAAACTCCCATTTATTAACACATTGTTCTTTTGC
TGTTGACCCAGCTGCAGCCTATCTTGATGCTGTTAAACAAGGCGCAAAACCTGTTGGCAATTGTGTAAAG
ATGTTGACTAATGGTTCTGGTAGCGGTCAGGCTATTACTTGTACCATTGATTCCAACACTACGCAGGACA
CATATGGTGGCGCGTCTGTTTGTATTTATTGCAGAGCACATGTTGCACATCCAACCATGGACGGTTTTTG
TCAGTACAAAGGCAAGTGGGTACAAGTGCCTATAGGTACAAATGACCCTATAAGATTTTGTCTTGAAAAT
ACTGTTTGTAAAGTTTGTGGTTGTTGGCTTAATCATGGCTGTACATGTGACCGGACTGCTATCCAACTTA
ATTAAGACGCGATCGCGGCCTCATGGGCCCAGCTTTCTTGTACAAAGTTGGCATTATAAAAAATAATTGC
TCATCAATTTGTTGCAACGAACAGGTCACTATCAGTCAAAATAAAATCATTATTTGCCATCCAGCTGATA
TCCCCTATAGTGAGTCGTATTACATGGTCATAGCTGTTTCCTGGCAGCTCTGGCCCGTGTCTCAAAATCT
CTGATGTTACATTGCACAAGATAAAAATATATCATCATGCCTCCTCTAGACCAGCCAGGACAGAAATGCC
TCGACTTCGCTGCTACCCAAGGTTGCCGGGTGACGCACACCGTGGAAACGGATGAAGGCACGAACCCAGT
GGACATAAGCCTGTTCGGTTCGTAAGCTGTAATGCAAGTAGCGTATGCGCTCACGCAACTGGTCCAGAAC
CTTGACCGAACGCAGCGGTGGTAACGGCGCAGTGGCGGTTTTCATGGCTTGTTATGACTGTTTTTTTGGG
GTACAGTCTATGCCTCGGGCATCCAAGCAGCAAGCGCGTTACGCCGTGGGTCGATGTTTGATGTTATGGA
GCAGCAACGATGTTACGCAGCAGGGCAGTCGCCCTAAAACAAAGTTAAACATTATGAGGGAAGCGGTGAT
CGCCGAAGTATCGACTCAACTATCAGAGGTAGTTGGCGTCATCGAGCGCCATCTCGAACCGACGTTGCTG
GCCGTACATTTGTACGGCTCCGCAGTGGATGGCGGCCTGAAGCCACACAGTGATATTGATTTGCTGGTTA
CGGTGACCGTAAGGCTTGATGAAACAACGCGGCGAGCTTTGATCAACGACCTTTTGGAAACTTCGGCTTC
CCCTGGAGAGAGCGAGATTCTCCGCGCTGTAGAAGTCACCATTGTTGTGCACGACGACATCATTCCGTGG
CGTTATCCAGCTAAGCGCGAACTGCAATTTGGAGAATGGCAGCGCAATGACATTCTTGCAGGTATCTTCG
AGCCAGCCACGATCGACATTGATCTGGCTATCTTGCTGACAAAAGCAAGAGAACATAGCGTTGCCTTGGT
AGGTCCAGCGGCGGAGGAACTCTTTGATCCGGTTCCTGAACAGGATCTATTTGAGGCGCTAAATGAAACC
TTAACGCTATGGAACTCGCCGCCCGACTGGGCTGGCGATGAGCGAAATGTAGTGCTTACGTTGTCCCGCA
TTTGGTACAGCGCAGTAACCGGCAAAATCGCGCCGAAGGATGTCGCTGCCGACTGGGCAATGGAGCGCCT
GCCGGCCCAGTATCAGCCCGTCATACTTGAAGCTAGACAGGCTTATCTTGGACAAGAAGAAGATCGCTTG
GCCTCGCGCGCAGATCAGTTGGAAGAATTTGTCCACTACGTGAAAGGCGAGATCACCAAGGTAGTCGGCA
AATAACCCTCGAGCCACCCATGACCAAAATCCCTTAACGTGAGTTACGCGTCGTTCCACTGAGCGTCAGA
CCCCGTAGAAAAGATCAAAGGATCTTCTTGAGATCCTTTTTTTCTGCGCGTAATCTGCTGCTTGCAAACA
AAAAAACCACCGCTACCAGCGGTGGTTTGTTTGCCGGATCAAGAGCTACCAACTCTTTTTCCGAAGGTAA
CTGGCTTCAGCAGAGCGCAGATACCAAATACTGTTCTTCTAGTGTAGCCGTAGTTAGGCCACCACTTCAA
GAACTCTGTAGCACCGCCTACATACCTCGCTCTGCTAATCCTGTTACCAGTGGCTGCTGCCAGTGGCGAT
AAGTCGTGTCTTACCGGGTTGGACTCAAGACGATAGTTACCGGATAAGGCGCAGCGGTCGGGCTGAACGG
GGGGTTCGTGCACACAGCCCAGCTTGGAGCGAAC
Features (pLannotate 1.2.2; 12 found; start..end, strand, type, name):
    415..507     +  CDS            lacI (fragment): lac repressor; lacI; The lac repressor binds to the lac operator to inhibit transcription in E. coli. This inhibition can be relieved by adding lactose or isopropyl-β-D-thiogalactopyranoside (IPTG).
    562..589     -  terminator     rrnB T2 terminator: transcription terminator T2 from the E. coli rrnB gene
    721..764     +  terminator     rrnB T1 terminator: Escherichia coli rrnB; transcription terminator T1 from the E. coli rrnB gene
    811..847     -  CDS            lacZα (fragment): LacZα fragment of β-galactosidase; lacZ fragment
    863..959     +  protein_bind   attL1: mutant version of attL; recombination site for the Gateway® LR reaction LR Clonase™
    992..1396    +  CDS            R1A_CVH22 (fragment): Experimental evidence at protein level: Swiss-Prot protein existence level 1. Nsp9 is a ssRNA-binding protein. From Human coronavirus 229E (HCoV-229E).
   1428..1526    -  protein_bind   attL2: mutant version of attL; recombination site for the Gateway® LR reaction LR Clonase™
   1544..1562    -  promoter       T7 promoter: promoter for bacteriophage T7 RNA polymerase
   1752..1775    +  promoter       Pc promoter (fragment): intI1 (promoter lies within the coding sequence); class 1 integron promoter
   1951..2007    +  CDS            GmR (fragment): gentamycin acetyltransferase; aacC1; confers resistance to gentamycin
   2014..2805    +  CDS            SmR: aminoglycoside adenylyltransferase (Murphy, 1985); aadA; confers resistance to spectinomycin and streptomycin
   2898..232     +  rep_origin     ori (across the origin): high-copy-number ColE1/pMB1/pBR322/pUC origin of replication
