[The description below was written by a language model from this plasmid's Addgene catalogue record and pLannotate feature annotations shown in this document.]
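Description:
pEntry_HCoV-229E-nsp10 is a Gateway-compatible Entry clone built on the pENTR223.1 backbone (SfiI-adapted version), carrying the coding sequence for non-structural protein 10 (nsp10) of human coronavirus 229E. It is a small bacterial plasmid of about 3.25 kb that replicates in E. coli from a high-copy ColE1/pUC-type origin. Selection is with spectinomycin, through the aadA aminoglycoside adenylyltransferase gene (SmR). A class 1 integron Pc promoter fragment and a residual gentamicin acetyltransferase fragment lie just upstream of SmR, consistent with an integron-derived resistance cassette. Short lacI and lacZα fragments are also annotated and appear to be backbone remnants.

The 405 bp insert was made by gene synthesis and cloned between SfiI sites. The annotation tool matches it to the HCoV-229E replicase polyprotein 1a, from which nsp10 is released by proteolytic processing. The nsp9 comment attached to that hit comes from the polyprotein database entry and does not describe this insert. According to the depositor, the 5′ linker supplies a start codon flanked by BamHI sites, needed because nsp10 has no initiation codon of its own. The 3′ linker carries a stop codon between PacI and AsiSI sites, an arrangement that would allow these linker elements to be altered by restriction digestion.

The ORF is flanked by attL1 and attL2, so an LR Clonase reaction can transfer it directionally into any attR-containing Destination vector. rrnB T1 and T2 terminators upstream of attL1 insulate the insert from read-through transcription, and a T7 promoter sits beyond attL2 pointing back toward the insert. The Entry vector itself provides no expression promoter for the ORF. The clone belongs to a collection of human coronavirus protein-coding sequences intended for flexible shuttling into expression or assay vectors.
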