Addgene plasmid #168959: pEntry_HCoV-229E-nsp10
Purpose: Gateway-compatible Entry vector
Depositing lab: Pascal Falter-Braun. Depositing organization: Helmholtz Munich. Publication: A resource of human coronavirus protein-coding sequences in a flexible, multipurpose Gateway Entry clone collection. Weller B, Lin CW, Pogoutse O, Sauer M, Marin-de la Rosa N, Strobel A, Young V, Knapp JJ, Rayhan A, Falter C, Kim DK, Roth FP, Falter-Braun P. G3 (Bethesda). 2023 Jul 5;13(7):jkad105. doi: 10.1093/g3journal/jkad105. PubMed 37267226.
Backbone
  Vector backbone: pENTR223.1*SfiI
  Backbone size w/o insert (bp): 2800
  Vector type: Gateway-compatible Entry vector
Growth in bacteria
  Bacterial resistance: Spectinomycin, 50 μg/mL
  Growth temperature: 37°C
  Growth strain: DH5alpha
  Copy number: High Copy
Gene/Insert
  Gene/Insert name: HCoV-229E-nsp10 (alt name: nsp10)
  Species: Other
  Insert size (bp): 405
  Entrez Gene: HCoV229Egp1 (a.k.a. HCoV229Egp1)
  Cloning method: Restriction Enzyme; 5′ cloning site SfiI (unknown if destroyed); 3′ cloning site SfiI (unknown if destroyed)
  Sequencing primers: 5′ M13 uni (-21); 3′ M13 rev (-29)
Resource information
  A portion of this plasmid was derived from a plasmid made by: Synthesized by Twist Bioscience
Terms and licenses: Academic/Nonprofit Terms; Industry Terms: Not Available to Industry
Depositor comments: 5'-linker: SfiI-BamHI-ATG-BamHI (GGCCGTCAaggccaggatccatgggatcc), 3'-linker: PacI-TAA-AsiSI-SfiI (cttaatTAAgacgcgatcgcggcctcatGGGCC).
How to cite: pEntry_HCoV-229E-nsp10 was a gift from Pascal Falter-Braun (Addgene plasmid # 168959 ; http://n2t.net/addgene:168959 ; RRID:Addgene_168959)
