>Addgene plasmid #168959 | pEntry_HCoV-229E-nsp10 | depositor partial sequence | sequence record 327482 | gene-specific Insert sequence
GCTGGCAAACAGACTGAGTTTGTTTCAAACTCCCATTTATTAACACATTGTTCTTTTGCTGTTGACCCAG
CTGCAGCCTATCTTGATGCTGTTAAACAAGGCGCAAAACCTGTTGGCAATTGTGTAAAGATGTTGACTAA
TGGTTCTGGTAGCGGTCAGGCTATTACTTGTACCATTGATTCCAACACTACGCAGGACACATATGGTGGC
GCGTCTGTTTGTATTTATTGCAGAGCACATGTTGCACATCCAACCATGGACGGTTTTTGTCAGTACAAAG
GCAAGTGGGTACAAGTGCCTATAGGTACAAATGACCCTATAAGATTTTGTCTTGAAAATACTGTTTGTAA
AGTTTGTGGTTGTTGGCTTAATCATGGCTGTACATGTGACCGGACTGCTATCCAA
